>Addgene plasmid #161229 | pDONR221-SLC35C1_STOP | addgene full sequence | sequence record 413562 | Addgene NGS Result
CTTTCCTGCGTTATCCCCTGATTCTGTGGATAACCGTATTACCGCCTTTGAGTGAGCTGATACCGCTCGC
CGCAGCCGAACGACCGAGCGCAGCGAGTCAGTGAGCGAGGAAGCGGAAGAGCGCCCAATACGCAAACCGC
CTCTCCCCGCGCGTTGGCCGATTCATTAATGCAGCTGGCACGACAGGTTTCCCGACTGGAAAGCGGGCAG
TGAGCGCAACGCAATTAATACGCGTACCGCTAGCCAGGAAGAGTTTGTAGAAACGCAAAAAGGCCATCCG
TCAGGATGGCCTTCTGCTTAGTTTGATGCCTGGCAGTTTATGGCGGGCGTCCTGCCCGCCACCCTCCGGG
CCGTTGCTTCACAACGTTCAAATCCGCTCCCGGCGGATTTGTCCTACTCAGGAGAGCGTTCACCGACAAA
CAACAGATAAAACGAAAGGCCCAGTCTTCCGACTGAGCCTTTCGTTTTATTTGATGCCTGGCAGTTCCCT
ACTCTCGCGTTAACGCTAGCATGGATGTTTTCCCAGTCACGACGTTGTAAAACGACGGCCAGTCTTAAGC
TCGGGCCCCAAATAATGATTTTATTTTGACTGATAGTGACCTGTTCGTTGCAACACATTGATGAGCAATG
CTTTTTTATAATGCCAACTTTGTACAAAAAAGCAGGCTCCACCATGAACAGGGCCCCCCTGAAGCGGAGC
AGAATCCTGCACATGGCCCTGACCGGAGCAAGCGACCCATCCGCCGAGGCAGAGGCAAATGGAGAGAAGC
CTTTCCTGCTGAGGGCCCTGCAGATCGCCCTGGTGGTGTCCCTGTACTGGGTGACATCTATCAGCATGGT
GTTTCTGAACAAGTATCTGCTGGACTCCCCTTCTCTGCGCCTGGATACCCCAATCTTCGTGACCTTCTAC
CAGTGCCTGGTGACCACACTGCTGTGCAAGGGACTGTCTGCCCTGGCAGCATGCTGTCCAGGAGCAGTGG
ACTTCCCAAGCCTGAGGCTGGATCTGAGGGTGGCACGCAGCGTGCTGCCGCTTAGCGTCGTATTCATAGG
TATGATCACCTTTAACAATCTGTGCCTGAAGTACGTGGGCGTGGCCTTCTATAACGTGGGCAGAAGCCTG
ACCACAGTGTTTAATGTGCTGCTGAGCTACCTGCTGCTGAAGCAGACCACATCCTTCTATGCCCTGCTGA
CCTGTGGCATCATCATCGGCGGCTTTTGGCTGGGAGTGGATCAGGAGGGAGCAGAGGGCACCCTGTCCTG
GCTGGGCACAGTGTTTGGCGTGCTGGCCTCCCTGTGCGTGTCTCTGAACGCCATCTACACCACAAAGGTG
CTGCCAGCCGTGGACGGCTCTATCTGGCGGCTGACCTTCTATAACAATGTGAATGCCTGTATCCTGTTTC
TGCCACTGCTGCTGCTGCTGGGAGAGCTGCAGGCCCTGAGAGATTTCGCCCAGCTGGGCTCTGCCCACTT
TTGGGGCATGATGACCCTGGGCGGCCTGTTCGGCTTTGCCATCGGCTACGTGACAGGCCTGCAGATCAAG
TTCACCTCCCCTCTGACACACAACGTGTCTGGAACCGCAAAGGCATGCGCACAGACAGTGCTGGCCGTGC
TGTACTATGAGGAGACCAAGTCTTTTCTGTGGTGGACAAGCAATATGATGGTGCTGGGAGGAAGCTCCGC
CTATACCTGGGTGCGGGGATGGGAGATGAAGAAGACACCAGAGGAGCCCTCCCCTAAGGACTCTGAGAAG
AGCGCCATGGGCGTGTAAGACCCAGCTTTCTTGTACAAAGTTGGCATTATAAGAAAGCATTGCTTATCAA
TTTGTTGCAACGAACAGGTCACTATCAGTCAAAATAAAATCATTATTTGCCATCCAGCTGATATCCCCTA
TAGTGAGTCGTATTACATGGTCATAGCTGTTTCCTGGCAGCTCTGGCCCGTGTCTCAAAATCTCTGATGT
TACATTGCACAAGATAAAAATATATCATCATGAACAATAAAACTGTCTGCTTACATAAACAGTAATACAA
GGGGTGTTATGAGCCATATTCAACGGGAAACGTCGAGGCCGCGATTAAATTCCAACATGGATGCTGATTT
ATATGGGTATAAATGGGCTCGCGATAATGTCGGGCAATCAGGTGCGACAATCTATCGCTTGTATGGGAAG
CCCGATGCGCCAGAGTTGTTTCTGAAACATGGCAAAGGTAGCGTTGCCAATGATGTTACAGATGAGATGG
TCAGACTAAACTGGCTGACGGAATTTATGCCTCTTCCGACCATCAAGCATTTTATCCGTACTCCTGATGA
TGCATGGTTACTCACCACTGCGATCCCCGGAAAAACAGCATTCCAGGTATTAGAAGAATATCCTGATTCA
GGTGAAAATATTGTTGATGCGCTGGCAGTGTTCCTGCGCCGGTTGCATTCGATTCCTGTTTGTAATTGTC
CTTTTAACAGCGATCGCGTATTTCGTCTCGCTCAGGCGCAATCACGAATGAATAACGGTTTGGTTGATGC
GAGTGATTTTGATGACGAGCGTAATGGCTGGCCTGTTGAACAAGTCTGGAAAGAAATGCATAAACTTTTG
CCATTCTCACCGGATTCAGTCGTCACTCATGGTGATTTCTCACTTGATAACCTTATTTTTGACGAGGGGA
AATTAATAGGTTGTATTGATGTTGGACGAGTCGGAATCGCAGACCGATACCAGGATCTTGCCATCCTATG
GAACTGCCTCGGTGAGTTTTCTCCTTCATTACAGAAACGGCTTTTTCAAAAATATGGTATTGATAATCCT
GATATGAATAAATTGCAGTTTCATTTGATGCTCGATGAGTTTTTCTAATCAGAATTGGTTAATTGGTTGT
AACACTGGCAGAGCATTACGCTGACTTGACGGGACGGCGCAAGCTCATGACCAAAATCCCTTAACGTGAG
TTACGCGTCGTTCCACTGAGCGTCAGACCCCGTAGAAAAGATCAAAGGATCTTCTTGAGATCCTTTTTTT
CTGCGCGTAATCTGCTGCTTGCAAACAAAAAAACCACCGCTACCAGCGGTGGTTTGTTTGCCGGATCAAG
AGCTACCAACTCTTTTTCCGAAGGTAACTGGCTTCAGCAGAGCGCAGATACCAAATACTGTTCTTCTAGT
GTAGCCGTAGTTAGGCCACCACTTCAAGAACTCTGTAGCACCGCCTACATACCTCGCTCTGCTAATCCTG
TTACCAGTGGCTGCTGCCAGTGGCGATAAGTCGTGTCTTACCGGGTTGGACTCAAGACGATAGTTACCGG
ATAAGGCGCAGCGGTCGGGCTGAACGGGGGGTTCGTGCACACAGCCCAGCTTGGAGCGAACGACCTACAC
CGAACTGAGATACCTACAGCGTGAGCTATGAGAAAGCGCCACGCTTCCCGAAGGGAGAAAGGCGGACAGG
TATCCGGTAAGCGGCAGGGTCGGAACAGGAGAGCGCACGAGGGAGCTTCCAGGGGGAAACGCCTGGTATC
TTTATAGTCCTGTCGGGTTTCGCCACCTCTGACTTGAGCGTCGATTTTTGTGATGCTCGTCAGGGGGGCG
GAGCCTATGGAAAAACGCCAGCAACGCGGCCTTTTTACGGTTCCTGGCCTTTTGCTGGCCTTTTGCTCAC
ATGTT
Features (pLannotate 1.2.2; 10 found; start..end, strand, type, name):
    121..213     +  CDS            lacI (fragment): lac repressor; lacI; The lac repressor binds to the lac operator to inhibit transcription in E. coli. This inhibition can be relieved by adding lactose or isopropyl-β-D-thiogalactopyranoside (IPTG).
    268..295     -  terminator     rrnB T2 terminator: transcription terminator T2 from the E. coli rrnB gene
    427..470     +  terminator     rrnB T1 terminator: Escherichia coli rrnB; transcription terminator T1 from the E. coli rrnB gene
    517..553     -  CDS            lacZα (fragment): LacZα fragment of β-galactosidase; lacZ fragment
    569..668     +  protein_bind   attL1: mutant version of attL; recombination site for the Gateway® LR reaction LR Clonase™
    674..1765    +  CDS            SLC35C1: FUCT1_HUMAN - Also known as FUCT1. Experimental evidence at protein level: Swiss-Prot protein existence level 1. Involved in GDP-fucose import from the cytoplasm into the Golgi lumen. From Homo sapiens (Human).
   1770..1869    -  protein_bind   attL2: mutant version of attL; recombination site for the Gateway® LR reaction LR Clonase™
   1887..1905    -  promoter       T7 promoter: promoter for bacteriophage T7 RNA polymerase
   2039..2848    +  CDS            KanR: aminoglycoside phosphotransferase; aph(3')-Ia; confers resistance to kanamycin in bacteria or G418 (Geneticin®) in eukaryotes
   2995..3583    +  rep_origin     ori: high-copy-number ColE1/pMB1/pBR322/pUC origin of replication
