[The description below was written by a language model from this plasmid's Addgene catalogue record and pLannotate feature annotations shown in this document.]
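Description:
pDONR221-SLC35C1_STOP is a Gateway entry clone built on the pDONR221 backbone, carrying a codon-optimized open reading frame for human SLC35C1 (also called FUCT1), the transporter that imports GDP-fucose from the cytoplasm into the Golgi lumen. The sequenced plasmid is about 3.6 kb. It replicates in E. coli from a high-copy ColE1/pUC-type origin and is selected with kanamycin through an aminoglycoside phosphotransferase (KanR) gene. Although the catalogue lists the vector type as mammalian expression, the feature table shows no eukaryotic promoter or polyadenylation signal. The plasmid itself therefore serves as a shuttle for the ORF rather than as an expression construct.

The roughly 1.1 kb SLC35C1 coding sequence sits between attL1 and attL2, the recombination sites used in the Gateway LR reaction. This allows directional transfer of the ORF into any attR-containing destination vector chosen by the user. This version retains a STOP codon at the end of the ORF, so it suits untagged or N-terminally tagged expression. A companion clone without the stop codon exists for C-terminal fusions. Upstream of attL1 lie the rrnB T1 and T2 transcription terminators, which insulate the insert from read-through transcription in bacteria. A T7 promoter lies just beyond attL2, oriented towards the insert, and short lacI and lacZα fragments are annotated as backbone remnants. M13 forward and reverse primer sites flank the cassette for sequence verification. The plasmid belongs to a consortium collection of solute carrier clones made to support functional study of SLC transporters and related drug discovery.
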