Addgene plasmid #161229: pDONR221-SLC35C1_STOP
Purpose: Gateway entry clone with codon-optimized ORF sequence for subcloning into custom expression vectors. Contains a STOP codon at the end of the codon-optimized ORF sequence.
Depositing lab: RESOLUTE Consortium & Giulio Superti-Furga. Depositing organization: CeMM Research Center for Molecular Medicine. Publication: The RESOLUTE consortium: unlocking SLC transporters for drug discovery. Superti-Furga G, Lackner D, Wiedmer T, Ingles-Prieto A, Barbosa B, Girardi E, Goldmann U, Gurtl B, Klavins K, Klimek C, Lindinger S, Lineiro-Retes E, Muller AC, Onstein S, Redinger G, Reil D, Sedlyarov V, Wolf G, Crawford M, Everley R, ... Steppan CM. Nat Rev Drug Discov. 2020 Jul;19(7):429-430. doi: 10.1038/d41573-020-00056-6. PubMed 32265506.
Backbone
  Vector backbone: pDONR221
  Backbone manufacturer: ThermoFisher Scientific
  Backbone size w/o insert (bp): 2550
  Vector type: Mammalian Expression
Growth in bacteria
  Bacterial resistance: Kanamycin, 50 μg/mL
  Growth temperature: 37°C
  Growth strain: NEB Stable
  Copy number: High Copy
Gene/Insert
  Gene/Insert name: SLC35C1 (alt name: FUCT1, FLJ11320)
  Species: H. sapiens (human)
  Insert size (bp): 1095
  Entrez Gene: SLC35C1 (a.k.a. CDG2C, FUCT1)
  Cloning method: Gateway Cloning
  Sequencing primers: 5′ M13-fwd; 3′ M13-rev
Terms and licenses: Academic/Nonprofit Terms; Industry Terms
Depositor comments: This plasmid contains a STOP codon at the end of the codon-optimized ORF. For the version of this plasmid that does not contain a STOP codon, please see Addgene plasmid 132063 For more information on the full Resolute plasmid collection, please see www.addgene.org/depositor-collections/re-solute/. Please provide your feedback on this plasmid to the RESOLUTE consortium by filling out their RESOLUTE repository feedback form: https://forms.office.com/Pages/ResponsePage.aspx?id=0e05yklzmkS7rjFGQL4N7z4feCLQvEJAmVcOCM_u885UN1JJRko0Ukg4TVQwNTZLOUxPQVJWT1NHUCQlQCN0PWcu
How to cite: pDONR221-SLC35C1_STOP was a gift from RESOLUTE Consortium & Giulio Superti-Furga (Addgene plasmid # 161229 ; http://n2t.net/addgene:161229 ; RRID:Addgene_161229)
