>Addgene plasmid #161229 | pDONR221-SLC35C1_STOP | depositor partial sequence | sequence record 312393 | Codon-optimized ORF of SLC35C1
ATGAACAGGGCCCCCCTGAAGCGGAGCAGAATCCTGCACATGGCCCTGACCGGAGCAAGCGACCCATCCG
CCGAGGCAGAGGCAAATGGAGAGAAGCCTTTCCTGCTGAGGGCCCTGCAGATCGCCCTGGTGGTGTCCCT
GTACTGGGTGACATCTATCAGCATGGTGTTTCTGAACAAGTATCTGCTGGACTCCCCTTCTCTGCGCCTG
GATACCCCAATCTTCGTGACCTTCTACCAGTGCCTGGTGACCACACTGCTGTGCAAGGGACTGTCTGCCC
TGGCAGCATGCTGTCCAGGAGCAGTGGACTTCCCAAGCCTGAGGCTGGATCTGAGGGTGGCACGCAGCGT
GCTGCCGCTTAGCGTCGTATTCATAGGTATGATCACCTTTAACAATCTGTGCCTGAAGTACGTGGGCGTG
GCCTTCTATAACGTGGGCAGAAGCCTGACCACAGTGTTTAATGTGCTGCTGAGCTACCTGCTGCTGAAGC
AGACCACATCCTTCTATGCCCTGCTGACCTGTGGCATCATCATCGGCGGCTTTTGGCTGGGAGTGGATCA
GGAGGGAGCAGAGGGCACCCTGTCCTGGCTGGGCACAGTGTTTGGCGTGCTGGCCTCCCTGTGCGTGTCT
CTGAACGCCATCTACACCACAAAGGTGCTGCCAGCCGTGGACGGCTCTATCTGGCGGCTGACCTTCTATA
ACAATGTGAATGCCTGTATCCTGTTTCTGCCACTGCTGCTGCTGCTGGGAGAGCTGCAGGCCCTGAGAGA
TTTCGCCCAGCTGGGCTCTGCCCACTTTTGGGGCATGATGACCCTGGGCGGCCTGTTCGGCTTTGCCATC
GGCTACGTGACAGGCCTGCAGATCAAGTTCACCTCCCCTCTGACACACAACGTGTCTGGAACCGCAAAGG
CATGCGCACAGACAGTGCTGGCCGTGCTGTACTATGAGGAGACCAAGTCTTTTCTGTGGTGGACAAGCAA
TATGATGGTGCTGGGAGGAAGCTCCGCCTATACCTGGGTGCGGGGATGGGAGATGAAGAAGACACCAGAG
GAGCCCTCCCCTAAGGACTCTGAGAAGAGCGCCATGGGCGTGTAA
